Addgene plasmid #186008: NSP14-1x-BioID2 pBabe-puro (SARS-CoV-2)
Purpose: Expresses SARS-CoV-2 NSP14 fused to BioID2 and HA tag
Depositing lab: Kyle Roux. Depositing organization: Sanford Research. Publication: A BioID-Derived Proximity Interactome for SARS-CoV-2 Proteins. May DG, Martin-Sancho L, Anschau V, Liu S, Chrisopulos RJ, Scott KL, Halfmann CT, Diaz Pena R, Pratt D, Campos AR, Roux KJ. Viruses. 2022 Mar 15;14(3). pii: v14030611. doi: 10.3390/v14030611. PubMed 35337019.
Backbone
  Vector backbone: pBabe-puro
  Vector type: Mammalian Expression, Retroviral
  Selectable markers: Puromycin
Growth in bacteria
  Bacterial resistance: Ampicillin, 100 μg/mL
  Growth temperature: 37°C
  Growth strain: NEB Stable
  Copy number: Unknown
Gene/Insert
  Gene/Insert name: SARS-CoV-2 NSP14
  Species: SARS-CoV-2
  Entrez Gene: ORF1ab (a.k.a. GU280_gp01)
  Promoter: LTR
  Tag / fusion protein: BioID2 (C terminal on insert); HA (C terminal on insert)
  Cloning method: Restriction Enzyme; 5′ cloning site BamHI (not destroyed); 3′ cloning site EcoRI (not destroyed)
  Sequencing primers: 5′ pBabeF
Terms and licenses: Academic/Nonprofit Terms; Industry Terms: Not Available to Industry
How to cite: NSP14-1x-BioID2 pBabe-puro (SARS-CoV-2) was a gift from Kyle Roux (Addgene plasmid # 186008)
