[The description below was written by a language model from this plasmid's Addgene catalogue record and pLannotate feature annotations shown in this document.]
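Description:
NSP14-1x-BioID2 pBabe-puro (SARS-CoV-2) is a gammaretroviral mammalian expression vector built on the pBabe-puro backbone. It is maintained in E. coli through a high-copy ColE1/pUC-type origin and an ampicillin resistance gene (β-lactamase with its own bla promoter). The retroviral portion is flanked by Moloney murine leukemia virus long terminal repeats and contains a packaging signal followed by a truncated gag segment lacking its start codon. Together these allow the vector RNA to be encapsidated when the viral proteins are supplied in trans by packaging cells. The resulting particles can then integrate the cassette stably into target cells.

The payload sits directly downstream of the gag fragment, cloned between BamHI and EcoRI sites, and is transcribed from the 5′ LTR. It encodes SARS-CoV-2 NSP14, a mature product of the ORF1ab polyprotein. The automated annotation matches this region to the replicase polyprotein, but its attached description refers to a different cleavage product, so the catalogue identification as NSP14 should be followed. NSP14 is fused at its C terminus to BioID2, the promiscuous R40G mutant of the Aquifex aeolicus biotin ligase, and, according to the catalogue entry, to an HA epitope tag; the HA tag is not separately called in the feature table. Downstream, an SV40 enhancer/early promoter drives puromycin N-acetyltransferase, allowing selection of transduced cells.

The construct is intended for proximity-dependent biotinylation. In cells expressing the fusion, BioID2 biotinylates proteins near NSP14, which can then be captured and identified. The plasmid was generated for a study mapping the proximity interactome of SARS-CoV-2 proteins.
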