Features (pLannotate 1.2.2; 13 found; start..end, strand, type, name):
      8..477     +  LTR            LTR: long terminal repeat from Moloney murine leukemia virus
    601..875     +  misc_feature   MESV Ψ (fragment): packaging signal of murine embryonic stem cell virus
    942..1358    +  CDS            gag (truncated): truncated Moloney murine leukemia virus (MMLV) gag gene lacking the start codon
   1369..2961    +  CDS            rep (fragment): R1AB_SARS2 - Experimental evidence at protein level: Swiss-Prot protein existence level 1. [2'-O-methyltransferase]: Methyltransferase that mediates mRNA cap 2'-O-ribose methylation to the 5'-cap structure of viral mRNAs. N7-methyl guanosine cap is a prerequisite for binding of nsp16. Therefore plays an essential role in viral mRNAs cap methylation which is essential to evade immune system. From Severe acute respiratory syndrome coronavirus 2 (2019-nCoV) (SARS-CoV-2).
   2986..3681    +  CDS            BioID2: promiscuous R40G mutant of a biotin protein ligase from Aquifex aeolicus (Kim et al., 2016)
   3728..4057    +  promoter       SV40 promoter: SV40 enhancer and early promoter
   4067..4666    +  CDS            PuroR: puromycin N-acetyltransferase; pac from Streptomyces alboniger; confers resistance to puromycin
   4765..5331    +  LTR            LTR: long terminal repeat from Moloney murine leukemia virus
   5367..5415    +  LTR            5' LTR (truncated) (fragment): truncated long terminal repeat from Moloney murine sarcoma virus
   5499..5551    -  CDS            lacI (fragment): lac repressor; lacI; The lac repressor binds to the lac operator to inhibit transcription in E. coli. This inhibition can be relieved by adding lactose or isopropyl-β-D-thiogalactopyranoside (IPTG).
   5734..6322    -  rep_origin     ori: high-copy-number ColE1/pMB1/pBR322/pUC origin of replication
   6482..7342    -  CDS            AmpR: β-lactamase; bla; confers resistance to ampicillin, carbenicillin, and related antibiotics
   7343..7447    -  promoter       AmpR promoter: bla
>Addgene plasmid #186008 | NSP14-1x-BioID2 pBabe-puro (SARS-CoV-2) | addgene full sequence | sequence record 364477 | Addgene NGS Result
CTGCAGCCTGAATATGGGCCAAACAGGATATCTGTGGTAAGCAGTTCCTGCCCCGGCTCAGGGCCAAGAA
CAGATGGAACAGCTGAATATGGGCCAAACAGGATATCTGTGGTAAGCAGTTCCTGCCCCGGCTCAGGGCC
AAGAACAGATGGTCCCCAGATGCGGTCCAGCCCTCAGCAGTTTCTAGAGAACCATCAGATGTTTCCAGGG
TGCCCCAAGGACCTGAAATGACCCTGTGCCTTATTTGAACTAACCAATCAGTTCGCTTCTCGCTTCTGTT
CGCGCGCTTCTGCTCCCCGAGCTCAATAAAAGAGCCCACAACCCCTCACTCGGGGCGCCAGTCCTCCGAT
TGACTGAGTCGCCCGGGTACCCGTGTATCCAATAAACCCTCTTGCAGTTGCATCCGACTTGTGGTCTCGC
TGTTCCTTGGGAGGGTCTCCTCTGAGTGATTGACTACCCGTCAGCGGGGGTCTTTCATTTGGGGGCTCGT
CCGGGATCGGGAGACCCCTGCCCAGGGACCACCGACCCACCACCGGGAGGCAAGCTGGCCAGCAACTTAT
CTGTGTCTGTCCGATTGTCTAGTGTCTATGACTGATTTTATGCGCCTGCGTCGGTACTAGTTAGCTAACT
AGCTCTGTATCTGGCGGACCCGTGGTGGAACTGACGAGTTCTGAACACCCGGCCGCAACCCTGGGAGACG
TCCCAGGGACTTTGGGGGCCGTTTTTGTGGCCCGACCTGAGGAAGGGAGTCGATGTGGAATCCGACCCCG
TCAGGATATGTGGTTCTGGTAGGAGACGAGAACCTAAAACAGTTCCCGCCTCCGTCTGAATTTTTGCTTT
CGGTTTGGAACCGAAGCCGCGCGTCTTGTCTGCTGCAGCGCTGCAGCATCGTTCTGTGTTGTCTCTGTCT
GACTGTGTTTCTGTATTTGTCTGAAAATTAGGGCCAGACTGTTACCACTCCCTTAAGTTTGACCTTAGGT
CACTGGAAAGATGTCGAGCGGATCGCTCACAACCAGTCGGTAGATGTCAAGAAGAGACGTTGGGTTACCT
TCTGCTCTGCAGAATGGCCAACCTTTAACGTCGGATGGCCGCGAGACGGCACCTTTAACCGAGACCTCAT
CACCCAGGTTAAGATCAAGGTCTTTTCACCTGGCCCGCATGGACACCCAGACCAGGTCCCCTACATCGTG
ACCTGGGAAGCCTTGGCTTTTGACCCCCCTCCCTGGGTCAAGCCCTTTGTACACCCTAAGCCTCCGCCTC
CTCTTCCTCCATCCGCCCCGTCTCTCCCCCTTGAACCTCCTCGTTCGACCCCGCCTCGATCCTCCCTTTA
TCCAGCCCTCACTCCTTCTCTAGGCGCCGGCCGGATCCGCCACCATGGCTGAGAACGTGACCGGTCTGTT
CAAGGACTGCTCTAAGGTCATCACTGGTCTGCACCCAACTCAGGCTCCAACCCACCTGTCTGTGGACACC
AAGTTCAAGACCGAAGGACTGTGCGTGGACATCCCCGGTATCCCTAAGGACATGACCTACCGCAGGCTGA
TCTCCATGATGGGCTTCAAGATGAACTACCAGGTGAACGGATACCCTAACATGTTCATCACCAGAGAGGA
AGCTATCCGCCACGTGAGGGCCTGGATCGGTTTCGACGTGGAAGGTTGCCACGCTACCAGAGAAGCTGTG
GGTACCAACCTGCCACTGCAGCTGGGCTTCTCTACCGGAGTGAACCTGGTGGCTGTGCCTACCGGCTACG
TGGACACCCCAAACAACACCGACTTCTCTAGAGTGAGCGCCAAGCCCCCTCCAGGAGACCAGTTCAAGCA
CCTGATCCCCCTGATGTACAAGGGTCTGCCTTGGAACGTGGTGCGCATCAAGATCGTGCAGATGCTGTCC
GACACCCTGAAGAACCTGTCTGACAGGGTGGTGTTCGTGCTGTGGGCTCACGGCTTCGAGCTGACCAGCA
TGAAGTACTTCGTGAAGATCGGACCCGAACGTACCTGCTGCCTGTGCGACAGACGTGCCACCTGCTTCTC
CACCGCCTCTGACACCTACGCTTGCTGGCACCACTCCATCGGATTCGACTACGTGTACAACCCTTTCATG
ATCGACGTGCAGCAGTGGGGATTCACCGGTAACCTGCAGTCCAACCACGACCTGTACTGCCAGGTGCACG
GTAACGCCCACGTGGCTTCTTGCGACGCTATCATGACCAGATGCCTGGCCGTGCACGAGTGCTTCGTGAA
GCGTGTGGACTGGACCATCGAGTACCCTATCATCGGCGACGAACTGAAGATCAACGCCGCTTGCAGAAAG
GTGCAGCACATGGTGGTGAAGGCCGCTCTGCTGGCTGACAAGTTCCCAGTGCTGCACGACATCGGAAACC
CAAAGGCTATCAAGTGCGTGCCCCAGGCCGACGTGGAGTGGAAGTTCTACGACGCTCAGCCCTGCTCCGA
CAAGGCCTACAAGATCGAGGAACTGTTCTACTCTTACGCTACCCACAGCGACAAGTTCACCGACGGCGTG
TGCCTGTTCTGGAACTGCAACGTGGACAGGTACCCAGCCAACTCTATCGTGTGCAGATTCGACACCCGTG
TGCTGAGCAACCTGAACCTGCCCGGATGCGACGGCGGATCCCTGTACGTGAACAAGCACGCCTTCCACAC
CCCTGCTTTCGACAAGTCTGCCTTCGTGAACCTGAAGCAGCTGCCTTTCTTCTACTACAGCGACTCCCCA
TGCGAGAGCCACGGCAAGCAGGTGGTGTCCGACATCGACTACGTGCCCCTGAAGAGCGCCACCTGCATCA
CCCGCTGCAACCTGGGCGGCGCCGTGTGCAGACACCACGCCAACGAATACAGGCTGTACCTGGACGCTTA
CAACATGATGATCAGCGCCGGCTTCTCCCTGTGGGTGTACAAGCAGTTCGACACCTACAACCTGTGGAAC
ACCTTCACCAGGCTGCAGACCGGTGGTGGAGGCGGGTCTGAATTCTTCAAGAACCTGATCTGGCTGAAGG
AGGTGGACAGCACCCAGGAGAGACTGAAGGAGTGGAACGTGAGCTACGGCACCGCCCTGGTGGCCGACAG
ACAGACCAAGGGCAGAGGCGGCCTGGGCAGAAAGTGGCTGAGCCAGGAGGGCGGCCTGTACTTCAGCTTC
CTGCTGAACCCCAAGGAGTTCGAGAACCTGCTGCAGCTGCCCCTGGTGCTGGGCCTGAGCGTGAGCGAGG
CCCTGGAGGAGATCACCGAGATCCCCTTCAGCCTGAAGTGGCCCAACGACGTGTACTTCCAGGAGAAGAA
GGTGAGCGGCGTGCTGTGCGAGCTGAGCAAGGACAAGCTGATCGTGGGCATCGGCATCAACGTGAACCAG
AGAGAGATCCCCGAGGAGATCAAGGACAGAGCCACCACCCTGTACGAGATCACCGGCAAGGACTGGGACA
GAAAGGAGGTGCTGCTGAAGGTGCTGAAGAGAATCAGCGAGAACCTGAAGAAGTTCAAGGAGAAGAGCTT
CAAGGAGTTCAAGGGCAAGATCGAGAGCAAGATGCTGTACCTGGGCGAGGAGGTGAAGCTGCTGGGCGAG
GGCAAGATCACCGGCAAGCTGGTGGGCCTGAGCGAGAAGGGCGGCGCCCTGATCCTGACCGAGGAGGGCA
TCAAGGAGATCCTGAGCGGCGAGTTCAGCCTGAGAAGAAGCTACCCTTACGATGTACCGGATTACGCATG
AGTCGACCCTGTGGAATGTGTGTCAGTTAGGGTGTGGAAAGTCCCCAGGCTCCCCAGCAGGCAGAAGTAT
GCAAAGCATGCATCTCAATTAGTCAGCAACCAGGTGTGGAAAGTCCCCAGGCTCCCCAGCAGGCAGAAGT
ATGCAAAGCATGCATCTCAATTAGTCAGCAACCATAGTCCCGCCCCTAACTCCGCCCATCCCGCCCCTAA
CTCCGCCCAGTTCCGCCCATTCTCCGCCCCATGGCTGACTAATTTTTTTTATTTATGCAGAGGCCGAGGC
CGCCTCGGCCTCTGAGCTATTCCAGAAGTAGTGAGGAGGCTTTTTTGGAGGCCTAGGCTTTTGCAAAAAG
CTTACCATGACCGAGTACAAGCCCACGGTGCGCCTCGCCACCCGCGACGACGTCCCCAGGGCCGTACGCA
CCCTCGCCGCCGCGTTCGCCGACTACCCCGCCACGCGCCACACCGTCGATCCGGACCGCCACATCGAGCG
GGTCACCGAGCTGCAAGAACTCTTCCTCACGCGCGTCGGGCTCGACATCGGCAAGGTGTGGGTCGCGGAC
GACGGCGCCGCGGTGGCGGTCTGGACCACGCCGGAGAGCGTCGAAGCGGGGGCGGTGTTCGCCGAGATCG
GCCCGCGCATGGCCGAGTTGAGCGGTTCCCGGCTGGCCGCGCAGCAACAGATGGAAGGCCTCCTGGCGCC
GCACCGGCCCAAGGAGCCCGCGTGGTTCCTGGCCACCGTCGGCGTCTCGCCCGACCACCAGGGCAAGGGT
CTGGGCAGCGCCGTCGTGCTCCCCGGAGTGGAGGCGGCCGAGCGCGCCGGGGTGCCCGCCTTCCTGGAGA
CCTCCGCGCCCCGCAACCTCCCCTTCTACGAGCGGCTCGGCTTCACCGTCACCGCCGACGTCGAGGTGCC
CGAAGGACCGCGCACCTGGTGCATGACCCGCAAGCCCGGTGCCTGACGCCCGCCCCACGACCCGCAGCGC
CCGACCGAAAGGAGCGCACGACCCCATGCATCGATAAAATAAAAGATTTTATTTAGTCTCCAGAAAAAGG
GGGGAATGAAAGACCCCACCTGTAGGTTTGGCAAGCTAGCTTAAGTAACGCCATTTTGCAAGGCATGGAA
AAATACATAACTGAGAATAGAGAAGTTCAGATCAAGGTCAGGAACAGATGGAACAGCTGAATATGGGCCA
AACAGGATATCTGTGGTAAGCAGTTCCTGCCCCGGCTCAGGGCCAAGAACAGATGGAACAGCTGAATATG
GGCCAAACAGGATATCTGTGGTAAGCAGTTCCTGCCCCGGCTCAGGGCCAAGAACAGATGGTCCCCAGAT
GCGGTCCAGCCCTCAGCAGTTTCTAGAGAACCATCAGATGTTTCCAGGGTGCCCCAAGGACCTGAAATGA
CCCTGTGCCTTATTTGAACTAACCAATCAGTTCGCTTCTCGCTTCTGTTCGCGCGCTTCTGCTCCCCGAG
CTCAATAAAAGAGCCCACAACCCCTCACTCGGGGCGCCAGTCCTCCGATTGACTGAGTCGCCCGGGTACC
CGTGTATCCAATAAACCCTCTTGCAGTTGCATCCGACTTGTGGTCTCGCTGTTCCTTGGGAGGGTCTCCT
CTGAGTGAKTGWMTMCMMKWMASCSKSKKKCWKTYRCATSCRRCWTGTGGTCTCGCTGTTCCTTGGGAGG
GTCTCCTCTGAGTGATTGACTACCCGTCAGCGGGGGTCTTTCACATGCAGCATGTATCAAAATTAATTTG
GTTTTTTTTCTTAAGTATTTACATTAAATGGCCATAGTTGCATTAATGAATCGGCCAACGCGCGGGGAGA
GGCGGTTTGCGTATTGGGCGCTCTTCCGCTTCCTCGCTCACTGACTCGCTGCGCTCGGTCGTTCGGCTGC
GGCGAGCGGTATCAGCTCACTCAAAGGCGGTAATACGGTTATCCACAGAATCAGGGGATAACGCAGGAAA
GAACATGTGAGCAAAAGGCCAGCAAAAGGCCAGGAACCGTAAAAAGGCCGCGTTGCTGGCGTTTTTCCAT
AGGCTCCGCCCCCCTGACGAGCATCACAAAAATCGACGCTCAAGTCAGAGGTGGCGAAACCCGACAGGAC
TATAAAGATACCAGGCGTTTCCCCCTGGAAGCTCCCTCGTGCGCTCTCCTGTTCCGACCCTGCCGCTTAC
CGGATACCTGTCCGCCTTTCTCCCTTCGGGAAGCGTGGCGCTTTCTCATAGCTCACGCTGTAGGTATCTC
AGTTCGGTGTAGGTCGTTCGCTCCAAGCTGGGCTGTGTGCACGAACCCCCCGTTCAGCCCGACCGCTGCG
CCTTATCCGGTAACTATCGTCTTGAGTCCAACCCGGTAAGACACGACTTATCGCCACTGGCAGCAGCCAC
TGGTAACAGGATTAGCAGAGCGAGGTATGTAGGCGGTGCTACAGAGTTCTTGAAGTGGTGGCCTAACTAC
GGCTACACTAGAAGAACAGTATTTGGTATCTGCGCTCTGCTGAAGCCAGTTACCTTCGGAAAAAGAGTTG
GTAGCTCTTGATCCGGCAAACAAACCACCGCTGGTAGCGGTGGTTTTTTTGTTTGCAAGCAGCAGATTAC
GCGCAGAAAAAAAGGATCTCAAGAAGATCCTTTGATCTTTTCTACGGGGTCTGACGCTCAGTGGAACGAA
AACTCACGTTAAGGGATTTTGGTCATGAGATTATCAAAAAGGATCTTCACCTAGATCCTTTTGCGGCCGC
AAATCAATCTAAAGTATATATGAGTAAACTTGGTCTGACAGTTACCAATGCTTAATCAGTGAGGCACCTA
TCTCAGCGATCTGTCTATTTCGTTCATCCATAGTTGCCTGACTCCCCGTCGTGTAGATAACTACGATACG
GGAGGGCTTACCATCTGGCCCCAGTGCTGCAATGATACCGCGAGACCCACGCTCACCGGCTCCAGATTTA
TCAGCAATAAACCAGCCAGCCGGAAGGGCCGAGCGCAGAAGTGGTCCTGCAACTTTATCCGCCTCCATCC
AGTCTATTAATTGTTGCCGGGAAGCTAGAGTAAGTAGTTCGCCAGTTAATAGTTTGCGCAACGTTGTTGC
CATTGCTACAGGCATCGTGGTGTCACGCTCGTCGTTTGGTATGGCTTCATTCAGCTCCGGTTCCCAACGA
TCAAGGCGAGTTACATGATCCCCCATGTTGTGCAAAAAAGCGGTTAGCTCCTTCGGTCCTCCGATCGTTG
TCAGAAGTAAGTTGGCCGCAGTGTTATCACTCATGGTTATGGCAGCACTGCATAATTCTCTTACTGTCAT
GCCATCCGTAAGATGCTTTTCTGTGACTGGTGAGTACTCAACCAAGTCATTCTGAGAATAGTGTATGCGG
CGACCGAGTTGCTCTTGCCCGGCGTCAATACGGGATAATACCGCGCCACATAGCAGAACTTTAAAAGTGC
TCATCATTGGAAAACGTTCTTCGGGGCGAAAACTCTCAAGGATCTTACCGCTGTTGAGATCCAGTTCGAT
GTAACCCACTCGTGCACCCAACTGATCTTCAGCATCTTTTACTTTCACCAGCGTTTCTGGGTGAGCAAAA
ACAGGAAGGCAAAATGCCGCAAAAAAGGGAATAAGGGCGACACGGAAATGTTGAATACTCATACTCTTCC
TTTTTCAATATTATTGAAGCATTTATCAGGGTTATTGTCTCATGAGCGGATACATATTTGAATGTATTTA
GAAAAATAAACAAATAGGGGTTCCGCGCACATTTCCCCGAAAAGTGCCAC
